Addgene plasmid #103222: LSB-hsa-miR-133a-5p
Purpose: Used to sense miRNA activity using fluorescence based tools. hsa-miR-133a-5p target in 3' UTR of of mKate. miRNA activity can be measured by the repression of mKate2 relative to EBFP2 fluorescent proteins . Plasmid is inherently unstable; please see Depositor Comments
Depositing lab: Ron Weiss. Depositing organization: Massachusetts Institute of Technology. Publication: A mixed antagonistic/synergistic miRNA repression model enables accurate predictions of multi-input miRNA sensor activity. Gam JJ, Babb J, Weiss R. Nat Commun. 2018 Jun 22;9(1):2430. doi: 10.1038/s41467-018-04575-0. PubMed 29934631.
Backbone
  Vector backbone: Low Sensor Backbone (LSB)
  Vector type: Mammalian Expression, Synthetic Biology
Growth in bacteria
  Bacterial resistance: Ampicillin and Kanamycin, 100 & 50 μg/mL
  Growth temperature: 30°C
  Growth strain: NEB Stable
  Copy number: High Copy
Gene/Insert
  Gene/Insert name: hsa-miR-133a-5p target
  Species: H. sapiens (human)
  Promoter: EF-1a
  Cloning method: Gibson Cloning
Terms and licenses: Academic/Nonprofit Terms; Industry Terms: Not Available to Industry
Depositor comments: Please note that this plasmid is inherently unstable due to a repeating poly A element. We recommend performing a diagnostic digest on multiple colonies upon receipt. The depositors would like to note the presence of several discrepancies between the depositor sequence and physical plasmid sequence. In particular, the sequences upstream and downstream of the puromycin coding region have 10 bp insertions which do not affect the ability to perform puromycin selection. The sequences for those regions within the physical plasmids are as follows: Upstream of Puro: GAATTCGACCGCCTGTCTCAAGGTGCCACC; Downstream of Puro: GCTTTGAGACTACGCGTGAATTCACTCCTC.
How to cite: LSB-hsa-miR-133a-5p was a gift from Ron Weiss (Addgene plasmid # 103222 ; http://n2t.net/addgene:103222 ; RRID:Addgene_103222)
