[The description below was written by a language model from this plasmid's Addgene catalogue record and pLannotate feature annotations shown in this document.]
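Description:
LSB-hsa-miR-133a-5p is a mammalian expression plasmid of about 11 kb, built on the Low Sensor Backbone (LSB), that acts as a two-colour fluorescent sensor of microRNA activity. It replicates in E. coli from a high-copy ColE1/pUC-type origin and carries both an ampicillin resistance gene (β-lactamase with its own promoter) and a kanamycin resistance gene (aph(3')-Ia), so it is selected on both antibiotics. Remnants of a lac promoter/operator region are also annotated in the backbone.

The payload consists of two parallel transcription units, each driven by the human EF-1α core promoter with EF-1α intron A and terminated by a rabbit β-globin polyadenylation signal. Gateway attB4, attB1 and attB2 sites flank the promoters and coding sequences, marking the modular assembly of the parts. One unit expresses the red fluorescent protein mKate2 and, according to the record, carries a target site for human miR-133a-5p in its 3' UTR. This target is not separately annotated in the feature table but would lie between the mKate2 coding sequence and its poly(A) signal. The other unit expresses the blue protein EBFP2 without a target and serves as an internal normaliser. In cells where miR-133a-5p is active, mKate2 output is repressed relative to EBFP2, giving a ratiometric readout of miRNA activity.

A puromycin N-acetyltransferase gene followed by a third β-globin poly(A) signal allows puromycin selection in mammalian cells, although no promoter for it is annotated. The depositor notes that the repeated poly(A) elements make the plasmid inherently unstable. The depositor also reports small insertions flanking the puromycin coding region in the physical plasmid relative to the deposited sequence, which do not impair selection.
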