Features (pLannotate 1.2.2; 28 found; start..end, strand, type, name):
     87..675     -  rep_origin     ori: high-copy-number ColE1/pMB1/pBR322/pUC origin of replication
    846..1706    -  CDS            AmpR: β-lactamase; bla; confers resistance to ampicillin, carbenicillin, and related antibiotics
   1707..1778    -  promoter       AmpR promoter: bla
   1857..2456    +  CDS            PuroR: puromycin N-acetyltransferase; pac from Streptomyces alboniger; confers resistance to puromycin
   2461..2541    +  CDS            HBB (fragment): HBB_PONPY - Experimental evidence at transcript level: Swiss-Prot protein existence level 2. Involved in oxygen transport from the lung to the various peripheral tissues. From Pongo pygmaeus (Bornean orangutan).
   2612..2667    +  polyA_signal   β-globin poly(A) signal: rabbit β-globin polyadenylation signal (Gil and Proudfoot, 1987)
   3646..3666    +  protein_bind   attB4: mutant version of attB; core recombination site for the Gateway® BP reaction BP Clonase™
   3734..3945    +  promoter       EF-1α core promoter: core promoter for human elongation factor EF-1α
   3946..4884    +  intron         EF-1α intron A: intron upstream of the start codon of human EF-1α
   4911..4931    +  protein_bind   attB1: mutant version of attB; core recombination site for the Gateway® BP reaction BP Clonase™
   4951..5646    +  CDS            mKate2: mKate2 is a basic (constitutively fluorescent) red fluorescent protein published in 2009, derived from Entacmaea quadricolor. It is reported to be a rapidly-maturing monomer with moderate acid sensitivity.
   5666..5690    -  protein_bind   attB2: mutant version of attB; recombination site for the Gateway® BP reaction BP Clonase™
   5834..5908    +  CDS            HBB (fragment): HBB_PONPY - Experimental evidence at transcript level: Swiss-Prot protein existence level 2. Involved in oxygen transport from the lung to the various peripheral tissues. From Pongo pygmaeus (Bornean orangutan).
   5979..6034    +  polyA_signal   β-globin poly(A) signal: rabbit β-globin polyadenylation signal (Gil and Proudfoot, 1987)
   6418..6443    +  misc_feature   SA: splice acceptor site
   7115..7135    +  protein_bind   attB4: mutant version of attB; core recombination site for the Gateway® BP reaction BP Clonase™
   7203..7414    +  promoter       EF-1α core promoter: core promoter for human elongation factor EF-1α
   7415..8353    +  intron         EF-1α intron A: intron upstream of the start codon of human EF-1α
   8380..8400    +  protein_bind   attB1: mutant version of attB; core recombination site for the Gateway® BP reaction BP Clonase™
   8411..9127    +  CDS            EBFP2: EBFP2 is a basic (constitutively fluorescent) blue fluorescent protein published in 2007, derived from Aequorea victoria. It is reported to be a rapidly-maturing monomer with moderate acid sensitivity.
   9135..9159    -  protein_bind   attB2: mutant version of attB; recombination site for the Gateway® BP reaction BP Clonase™
   9163..9243    +  CDS            HBB (fragment): HBB_PONPY - Experimental evidence at transcript level: Swiss-Prot protein existence level 2. Involved in oxygen transport from the lung to the various peripheral tissues. From Pongo pygmaeus (Bornean orangutan).
   9314..9369    +  polyA_signal   β-globin poly(A) signal: rabbit β-globin polyadenylation signal (Gil and Proudfoot, 1987)
   9752..9774    -  protein_bind   lac operator (fragment): The lac repressor binds to the lac operator to inhibit transcription in E. coli. This inhibition can be relieved by adding lactose or isopropyl-β-D-thiogalactopyranoside (IPTG). lac repressor encoded by lacI
   9778..9808    -  promoter       lac promoter: promoter for the E. coli lac operon
   9823..9844    -  protein_bind   CAP binding site: CAP binding activates transcription in the presence of cAMP. E. coli catabolite activator protein
   9857..9896    -  CDS            lacI (fragment): lac repressor; lacI; The lac repressor binds to the lac operator to inhibit transcription in E. coli. This inhibition can be relieved by adding lactose or isopropyl-β-D-thiogalactopyranoside (IPTG).
  10069..10878   +  CDS            KanR: aminoglycoside phosphotransferase; aph(3')-Ia; confers resistance to kanamycin in bacteria or G418 (Geneticin®) in eukaryotes
>Addgene plasmid #103222 | LSB-hsa-miR-133a-5p | depositor full sequence | sequence record 195493 | Full Sequence
AATTGAGGGGATAACGCAGGAAAGAACATGTGAGCAAAAGGCCAGCAAAAGGCCAGGAACCGTAAAAAGG
CCGCGTTGCTGGCGTTTTTCCATAGGCTCCGCCCCCCTGACGAGCATCACAAAAATCGACGCTCAAGTCA
GAGGTGGCGAAACCCGACAGGACTATAAAGATACCAGGCGTTTCCCCCTGGAAGCTCCCTCGTGCGCTCT
CCTGTTCCGACCCTGCCGCTTACCGGATACCTGTCCGCCTTTCTCCCTTCGGGAAGCGTGGCGCTTTCTC
ATAGCTCACGCTGTAGGTATCTCAGTTCGGTGTAGGTCGTTCGCTCCAAGCTGGGCTGTGTGCACGAACC
CCCCGTTCAGCCCGACCGCTGCGCCTTATCCGGTAACTATCGTCTTGAGTCCAACCCGGTAAGACACGAC
TTATCGCCACTGGCAGCAGCCACTGGTAACAGGATTAGCAGAGCGAGGTATGTAGGCGGTGCTACAGAGT
TCTTGAAGTGGTGGCCTAACTACGGCTACACTAGAAGAACAGTATTTGGTATCTGCGCTCTGCTGAAGCC
AGTTACCTTCGGAAAAAGAGTTGGTAGCTCTTGATCCGGCAAACAAACCACCGCTGGTAGCGGTGGTTTT
TTTGTTTGCAAGCAGCAGATTACGCGCAGAAAAAAAGGATCTCAAGAAGATCCTTTGATCTTTTCTACGG
GGTCTGACGCTCAGTGGAACGAAAACTCACGTTAAGGGATTTTGGTCATGAGATTATCAAAAAGGATCTT
CACCTAGATCCTTTTAAATTAAAAATGAAGTTTTAAATCAATCTAAAGTATATATGAGTAAACTTGGTCT
GACAGTTACCAATGCTTAATCAGTGAGGCACCTATCTCAGCGATCTGTCTATTTCGTTCATCCATAGTTG
CCTGACTCCCCGTCGTGTAGATAACTACGATACGGGAGGGCTTACCATCTGGCCCCAGTGCTGCAATGAT
ACCGCGAGAACCACGCTCACCGGCTCCAGATTTATCAGCAATAAACCAGCCAGCCGGAAGGGCCGAGCGC
AGAAGTGGTCCTGCAACTTTATCCGCCTCCATCCAGTCTATTAATTGTTGCCGGGAAGCTAGAGTAAGTA
GTTCGCCAGTTAATAGTTTGCGCAACGTTGTTGCCATTGCTACAGGCATCGTGGTGTCACGCTCGTCGTT
TGGTATGGCTTCATTCAGCTCCGGTTCCCAACGATCAAGGCGAGTTACATGATCCCCCATGTTGTGCAAA
AAAGCGGTTAGCTCCTTCGGTCCTCCGATCGTTGTCAGAAGTAAGTTGGCCGCAGTGTTATCACTCATGG
TTATGGCAGCACTGCATAATTCTCTTACTGTCATGCCATCCGTAAGATGCTTTTCTGTGACTGGTGAGTA
CTCAACCAAGTCATTCTGAGAATAGTGTATGCGGCGACCGAGTTGCTCTTGCCCGGCGTCAATACGGGAT
AATACCGCGCCACATAGCAGAACTTTAAAAGTGCTCATCATTGGAAAACGTTCTTCGGGGCGAAAACTCT
CAAGGATCTTACCGCTGTTGAGATCCAGTTCGATGTAACCCACTCGTGCACCCAACTGATCTTCAGCATC
TTTTACTTTCACCAGCGTTTCTGGGTGAGCAAAAACAGGAAGGCAAAATGCCGCAAAAAAGGGAATAAGG
GCGACACGGAAATGTTGAATACTCATACTCTTCCTTTTTCAATATTATTGAAGCATTTATCAGGGTTATT
GTCTCATGAGCGGATACATATTTGAATGTAGCTCCGAATTTCTCGAGGGCTTGTCGACGACGGCGGTCTC
CGTCGTCAGGATCATGAATTCGACCCGCCTGCCACCATGACCGAGTACAAGCCCACGGTGCGCCTCGCCA
CCCGCGACGACGTCCCCCGGGCCGTACGCACCCTCGCCGCCGCGTTCGCCGACTACCCCGCCACGCGCCA
CACCGTCGACCCGGACCGCCACATCGAGCGGGTCACCGAGCTGCAAGAACTCTTCCTCACGCGCGTCGGG
CTCGACATCGGCAAGGTGTGGGTCGCGGACGACGGCGCCGCGGTGGCGGTCTGGACCACGCCGGAGAGCG
TCGAAGCGGGGGCGGTGTTCGCCGAGATCGGCCCGCGCATGGCCGAGTTGAGCGGTTCCCGGCTGGCCGC
GCAGCAACAGATGGAAGGCCTCCTGGCGCCGCACCGGCCCAAGGAGCCCGCGTGGTTCCTGGCCACCGTC
GGCGTCTCGCCCGACCACCAGGGCAAGGGTCTGGGCAGCGCCGTCGTGCTCCCCGGAGTGGAGGCGGCCG
AGCGCGCCGGGGTGCCCGCCTTCCTGGAGACATCCGCGCCCCGCAACCTCCCCTTCTACGAGCGGCTCGG
CTTCACCGTCACCGCCGACGTCGAGGTGCCCGAAGGACCGCGCACCTGGTGCATGACCCGCAAGCCCGGT
GCCTGATACGCGTGAATTCACTCCTCAGGTGCAGGCTGCCTATCAGAAGGTGGTGGCTGGTGTGGCCAAT
GCCCTGGCTCACAAATACCACTGAGATCTTTTTCCCTCTGCCAAAAATTATGGGGACATCATGAAGCCCC
TTGAGCATCTGACTTCTGGCTAATAAAGGAAATTTATTTTCATTGCAATAGTGTGTTGGAATTTTTTGTG
TCTCTCACTCGGAAGGACATATGGGAGGGCAAATCATTTAAAACATCAGAATGAGTATTTGGTTTAGAGT
TTGGCAACATATGCCCATATGCTGGCTGCCATGAACAAAGGTTGGCTATAAAGAGGTCATCAGTATATGA
AACAGCCCCCTGCTGTCCATTCCTTATTCCATAGAAAAGCCTTGACTTGAGGTTAGATTTTTTTTATATT
TTGTTTTGTGTTATTTTTTTCTTTAACATCCCTAAAATTTTCCTTACATGTTTTACTAGCCAGATTTTTC
CTCCTCTCCTGACTACTCCCAGTCATAGCTGTCCCTCTTCTCTTATGGAGATCCCTCGACCTGCAGCCCA
AGCTTGAATTCTCTAGAATTACCCTGTTATCCCTATGCTTGGTTTACCGAGCTCTTATTGGTTTTCAAAC
TTCATTGACTGTGCCCAACGCGCCTGGGAGCTCACGGGGACAGCCCCCCCCCAAAGCCCCCAGGGATGTA
ATTACGTCCCTCCCCCGCTAGGGGGCAGCAGCGAGCCGCCCGGGGCTCCGCTCCGGTCCGGCGCTCCCCC
CGCATCCCCGAGCCGGCAGCGTGCGGGGACAGCCCGGGCACGGGGAAGGTGGCACGGGATCGCTTTCCTC
TGAACGCTTCTCGCTGCTCTTTGAGCCTGCAGACACCTGGGGGGATACGGGGAAAAAGCTAGGCTGAAAG
ACCGGTTCTTAGAATGACACGCGCCTGGGAGCTCACGGGGACAGCCCCCCCCCAAAGCCCCCAGGGATGT
AATTACGTCCCTCCCCCGCTAGGGGGCAGCAGCGAGCCGCCCGGGGCTCCGCTCCGGTCCGGCGCTCCCC
CCGCATCCCCGAGCCGGCAGCGTGCGGGGACAGCCCGGGCACGGGGAAGGTGGCACGGGATCGCTTTCCT
CTGAACGCTTCTCGCTGCTCTTTGAGCCTGCAGACACCTGGGGGGATACGGGGAAAAAGCTAACTTCTGA
GACGACAACTTTGTATAGAAAAGTTGGCTCCGAATTCGCCCTTGACAGCAGAGATCCAGTTTGGTTAATT
AATTGGCTCCGGTGCCCGTCAGTGGGCAGAGCGCACATCGCCCACAGTCCCCGAGAAGTTGTGGGGAGGG
GTCGGCAATTGAACCGGTGCCTAGAGAAGGTGGCGCGGGGTAAACTGGGAAAGTGATGTCGTGTACTGGC
TCCGCCTTTTTCCCGAGGGTGGGGGAGAACCGTATATAAGTGCAGTAGTCGCCGTGAACGTTCTTTTTCG
CAACGGGTTTGCCGCCAGAACACAGGTAAGTGCCGTGTGTGGTTCCCGCGGGCCTGGCCTCTTTACGGGT
TATGGCCCTTGCGTGCCTTGAATTACTTCCACCTGGCTGCAGTACGTGATTCTTGATCCCGAGCTTCGGG
TTGGAAGTGGGTGGGAGAGTTCGAGGCCTTGCGCTTAAGGAGCCCCTTCGCCTCGTGCTTGAGTTGAGGC
CTGGCCTGGGCGCTGGGGCCGCCGCGTGCGAATCTGGTGGCACCTTCGCGCCTGTCTCGCTGCTTTCGAT
AAGTCTCTAGCCATTTAAAATTTTTGATGACCTGCTGCGACGCTTTTTTTCTGGCAAGATAGTCTTGTAA
ATGCGGGCCAAGATCTGCACACTGGTATTTCGGTTTTTGGGGCCGCGGGCGGCGACGGGGCCCGTGCGTC
CCAGCGCACATGTTCGGCGAGGCGGGGCCTGCGAGCGCGGCCACCGAGAATCGGACGGGGGTAGTCTCAA
GCTGGCCGGCCTGCTCTGGTGCCTGGCCTCGCGCCGCCGTGTATCGCCCCGCCCTGGGCGGCAAGGCTGG
CCCGGTCGGCACCAGTTGCGTGAGCGGAAAGATGGCCGCTTCCCGGCCCTGCTGCAGGGAGCTCAAAATG
GAGGACGCGGCGCTCGGGAGAGCGGGCGGGTGAGTCACCCACACAAAGGAAAAGGGCCTTTCCGTCCTCA
GCCGTCGCTTCATGTGACTCCACGGAGTACCGGGCGCCGTCCAGGCACCTCGATTAGTTCTCGAGCTTTT
GGAGTACGTCGTCTTTAGGTTGGGGGGAGGGGTTTTATGCGATGGAGTTTCCCCACACTGAGTGGGTGGA
GACTGAAGTTAGGCCAGCTTGGCACTTGATGTAATTCTCCTTGGAATTTGCCCTTTTTGAGTTTGGATCT
TGGTTCATTCTCAAGCCTCAGACAGTGGTTCAAAGTTTTTTTCTTCCATTTCAGGTGTCGTGAGAAGGGC
GAATTCGACCCAAGTTTGTACAAAAAAGCAGGCTGGATCCAGGTGCCACCATGGTGAGCGAGCTGATTAA
GGAGAACATGCACATGAAGCTGTACATGGAGGGCACCGTGAACAACCACCACTTCAAGTGCACATCCGAG
GGCGAAGGCAAGCCCTACGAGGGCACCCAGACCATGAGAATCAAGGCGGTCGAGGGCGGCCCTCTCCCCT
TCGCCTTCGACATCCTGGCTACCAGCTTCATGTACGGCAGCAAAACCTTCATCAACCACACCCAGGGCAT
CCCCGACTTCTTTAAGCAGTCCTTCCCCGAGGGCTTCACATGGGAGAGAGTCACCACATACGAAGATGGG
GGCGTGCTGACCGCTACCCAGGACACCAGCCTCCAGGACGGCTGCCTCATCTACAACGTCAAGATCAGAG
GGGTGAACTTCCCATCCAACGGCCCTGTGATGCAGAAGAAAACACTCGGCTGGGAGGCCTCCACCGAGAC
ACTGTACCCCGCTGACGGCGGCCTGGAAGGCAGAGCCGACATGGCCCTGAAGCTCGTGGGCGGGGGCCAC
CTGATCTGCAACCTTAAGACCACATACAGATCCAAGAAACCCGCTAAGAACCTCAAGATGCCCGGCGTCT
ACTATGTGGACAGGAGACTGGAAAGAATCAAGGAGGCCGACAAAGAGACATACGTCGAGCAGCACGAGGT
GGCTGTGGCCAGATACTGCGACCTCCCTAGCAAACTGGGGCACAAACTTAATTGAGAATTCTACCACCCA
GCTTTCTTGTACAAAGTGGTACGTCTCAAGACCAGAGGTCTCTGCTTCACGGTCGATTTGGTTCCATTTT
ACCAGCTATTTGGTTCCATTTTACCAGCTATTTGGTTCCATTTTACCAGCTATTTGGTTCCATTTTACCA
GCTCAACCAGAAGAGACCTGTGCTTCACTCCTCAGGTGCAGGCTGCCTATCAGAAGGTGGTGGCTGGTGT
GGCCAATGCCCTGGCTCACAAATACCACTGAGATCTTTTTCCCTCTGCCAAAAATTATGGGGACATCATG
AAGCCCCTTGAGCATCTGACTTCTGGCTAATAAAGGAAATTTATTTTCATTGCAATAGTGTGTTGGAATT
TTTTGTGTCTCTCACTCGGAAGGACATATGGGAGGGCAAATCATTTAAAACATCAGAATGAGTATTTGGT
TTAGAGTTTGGCAACATATGCCCATATGCTGGCTGCCATGAACAAAGGTTGGCTATAAAGAGGTCATCAG
TATATGAAACAGCCCCCTGCTGTCCATTCCTTATTCCATAGAAAAGCCTTGACTTGAGGTTAGATTTTTT
TTATATTTTGTTTTGTGTTATTTTTTTCTTTAACATCCCTAAAATTTTCCTTACATGTTTTACTAGCCAG
ATTTTTCCTCCTCTCCTGACTACTCCCAGTCATAGCTGTCCCTCTTCTCTTATGGAGATCCCGAGCGGTG
CGTTTTTATGCTTGTAGTATTGTATAATGTTTTTAAGATCCAAGCTTCTGACCTCTTCTCTTCCTCCCAC
AGGGCCTCGAGACAATTGCATCGATGGTACCAGTGAAAGTCTGCAATGAATTCGAGTTGGCGCGCCTGTC
ATTCTAAATCTCTCTTTCAGCCTAAAGCTTTTTCCCCGTATCCCCCCAGGTGTCTGCAGGCTCAAAGAGC
AGCGAGAAGCGTTCAGAGGAAAGCGATCCCGTGCCACCTTCCCCGTGCCCGGGCTGTCCCCGCACGCTGC
CGGCTCGGGGATGCGGGGGGAGCGCCGGACCGGAGCGGAGCCCCGGGCGGCTCGCTGCTGCCCCCTAGCG
GGGGAGGGACGTAATTACATCCCTGGGGGCTTTGGGAGGGGGCTGTCCCCGTGAGCTCCCAGGCGCGCCT
GTCATTCTAAATCTCTCTTTCAGCCTAAAGCTTTTTCCCCGTATCCCCCCAGGTGTCTGCAGGCTCAAAG
AGCAGCGAGAAGCGTTCAGAGGAAAGCGATCCCGTGCCACCTTCCCCGTGCCCGGGCTGTCCCCGCACGC
TGCCGGCTCGGGGATGCGGGGGGAGCGCCGGACCGGAGCGGAGCCCCGGGCGGCTCGCTGCTGCCCCCTA
GCGGGGGAGGGACGTAATTACATCCCTGGGGGCTTTGGGGGGGGGCTGTCCCCGTGAGCTCCCAGGCGCG
CCAACTCGGTACCGTATCGATGTCGACGTTAACGCTAGTGATATCAACTTTGTATAGAAAAGTTGGCTCC
GAATTCGCCCTTGACAGCAGAGATCCAGTTTGGTTAATTAATTGGCTCCGGTGCCCGTCAGTGGGCAGAG
CGCACATCGCCCACAGTCCCCGAGAAGTTGTGGGGAGGGGTCGGCAATTGAACCGGTGCCTAGAGAAGGT
GGCGCGGGGTAAACTGGGAAAGTGATGTCGTGTACTGGCTCCGCCTTTTTCCCGAGGGTGGGGGAGAACC
GTATATAAGTGCAGTAGTCGCCGTGAACGTTCTTTTTCGCAACGGGTTTGCCGCCAGAACACAGGTAAGT
GCCGTGTGTGGTTCCCGCGGGCCTGGCCTCTTTACGGGTTATGGCCCTTGCGTGCCTTGAATTACTTCCA
CCTGGCTGCAGTACGTGATTCTTGATCCCGAGCTTCGGGTTGGAAGTGGGTGGGAGAGTTCGAGGCCTTG
CGCTTAAGGAGCCCCTTCGCCTCGTGCTTGAGTTGAGGCCTGGCCTGGGCGCTGGGGCCGCCGCGTGCGA
ATCTGGTGGCACCTTCGCGCCTGTCTCGCTGCTTTCGATAAGTCTCTAGCCATTTAAAATTTTTGATGAC
CTGCTGCGACGCTTTTTTTCTGGCAAGATAGTCTTGTAAATGCGGGCCAAGATCTGCACACTGGTATTTC
GGTTTTTGGGGCCGCGGGCGGCGACGGGGCCCGTGCGTCCCAGCGCACATGTTCGGCGAGGCGGGGCCTG
CGAGCGCGGCCACCGAGAATCGGACGGGGGTAGTCTCAAGCTGGCCGGCCTGCTCTGGTGCCTGGCCTCG
CGCCGCCGTGTATCGCCCCGCCCTGGGCGGCAAGGCTGGCCCGGTCGGCACCAGTTGCGTGAGCGGAAAG
ATGGCCGCTTCCCGGCCCTGCTGCAGGGAGCTCAAAATGGAGGACGCGGCGCTCGGGAGAGCGGGCGGGT
GAGTCACCCACACAAAGGAAAAGGGCCTTTCCGTCCTCAGCCGTCGCTTCATGTGACTCCACGGAGTACC
GGGCGCCGTCCAGGCACCTCGATTAGTTCTCGAGCTTTTGGAGTACGTCGTCTTTAGGTTGGGGGGAGGG
GTTTTATGCGATGGAGTTTCCCCACACTGAGTGGGTGGAGACTGAAGTTAGGCCAGCTTGGCACTTGATG
TAATTCTCCTTGGAATTTGCCCTTTTTGAGTTTGGATCTTGGTTCATTCTCAAGCCTCAGACAGTGGTTC
AAAGTTTTTTTCTTCCATTTCAGGTGTCGTGAGAAGGGCGAATTCGACCCAAGTTTGTACAAAAAAGCAG
GCTCGCCACCATGGTGAGCAAGGGCGAGGAGCTGTTCACCGGGGTGGTGCCCATCCTGGTCGAGCTGGAC
GGCGACGTAAACGGCCACAAGTTCAGCGTGAGGGGCGAGGGCGAGGGCGATGCCACCAACGGCAAGCTGA
CCCTGAAGTTCATCTGCACCACCGGCAAGCTGCCCGTGCCCTGGCCCACCCTCGTGACCACCCTGAGCCA
CGGCGTGCAGTGCTTCGCCCGCTACCCCGACCACATGAAGCAGCACGACTTCTTCAAGTCCGCCATGCCC
GAAGGCTACGTCCAGGAGCGCACCATCTTCTTCAAGGACGACGGCACCTACAAGACCCGCGCCGAGGTGA
AGTTCGAGGGCGACACCCTAGTGAACCGCATCGAGCTGAAGGGCGTCGACTTCAAGGAGGACGGCAACAT
CCTGGGGCACAAGCTGGAGTACAACTTCAACAGCCACAACATCTATATCATGGCCGTCAAGCAGAAGAAC
GGCATCAAGGTGAACTTCAAGATCCGCCACAACGTGGAGGACGGCAGCGTGCAGCTCGCCGACCACTACC
AGCAGAACACCCCCATCGGCGACGGCCCCGTGCTGCTGCCCGACAGCCACTACCTGAGCACCCAGTCCGT
GCTGAGCAAAGACCCCAACGAGAAGCGCGATCACATGGTCCTGCTGGAGTTCCGCACCGCCGCCGGGATC
ACTCTCGGCATGGACGAGCTGTACAAGTAATACCACCCAGCTTTCTTGTACAAAGTGGTACGCGTGAATT
CACTCCTCAGGTGCAGGCTGCCTATCAGAAGGTGGTGGCTGGTGTGGCCAATGCCCTGGCTCACAAATAC
CACTGAGATCTTTTTCCCTCTGCCAAAAATTATGGGGACATCATGAAGCCCCTTGAGCATCTGACTTCTG
GCTAATAAAGGAAATTTATTTTCATTGCAATAGTGTGTTGGAATTTTTTGTGTCTCTCACTCGGAAGGAC
ATATGGGAGGGCAAATCATTTAAAACATCAGAATGAGTATTTGGTTTAGAGTTTGGCAACATATGCCCAT
ATGCTGGCTGCCATGAACAAAGGTTGGCTATAAAGAGGTCATCAGTATATGAAACAGCCCCCTGCTGTCC
ATTCCTTATTCCATAGAAAAGCCTTGACTTGAGGTTAGATTTTTTTTATATTTTGTTTTGTGTTATTTTT
TTCTTTAACATCCCTAAAATTTTCCTTACATGTTTTACTAGCCAGATTTTTCCTCCTCTCCTGACTACTC
CCAGTCATAGCTGTCCCTCTTCTCTTATGGAGATCCCTCGACCTGCAGCCCAAGCTTGGCGTAATCATGG
TCATAGCTGTTTCCTGTGTGAAATTGTTATCCGCTCACAATTCCACACAACATACGAGCCGGAAGCATAA
AGTGTAAAGCCTGGGGTGCCTAATGAGTGAGCTAACTCACATTAATTGCGTTGCGCTCACTGCCCGCTTT
CCAGTCGGGAAACCTGTCGTGCCAGCGGATCGACAGTACTAAGCTTGGTCTAATACCCAATCTCTCGTCT
TATCCAGATGTTTTATACGCCTCTGGCCCGTGTCTCAAAATCTCTGATGTTACATTGCACAAGATAAAAT
AATATCATCATGAACAATAAAACTGTCTGCTTACATAAACAGTAATACAAGGGGTGTTATGAGCCATATT
CAACGGGAAACGTCGAGGCCGCGATTAAATTCCAACATGGATGCTGATTTATATGGGTATAAATGGGCTC
GCGATAATGTCGGGCAATCAGGTGCGACAATCTATCGCTTGTATGGGAAGCCCGATGCGCCAGAGTTGTT
TCTGAAACATGGCAAAGGTAGCGTTGCCAATGATGTTACAGATGAGATGGTCAGACTAAACTGGCTGACG
GAATTTATGCCTCTTCCGACCATCAAGCATTTTATCCGTACTCCTGATGATGCATGGTTACTCACCACTG
CGATCCCCGGAAAAACAGCATTCCAGGTATTAGAAGAATATCCTGATTCAGGTGAAAATATTGTTGATGC
GCTGGCAGTGTTCCTGCGCCGGTTGCATTCGATTCCTGTTTGTAATTGTCCTTTTAACAGCGATCGCGTA
TTTCGTCTCGCTCAGGCGCAATCACGAATGAATAACGGTTTGGTTGATGCGAGTGATTTTGATGACGAGC
GTAATGGCTGGCCTGTTGAACAAGTCTGGAAAGAAATGCATAAACTTTTGCCATTCTCACCGGATTCAGT
CGTCACTCATGGTGATTTCTCACTTGATAACCTTATTTTTGACGAGGGGAAATTAATAGGTTGTATTGAT
GTTGGACGAGTCGGAATCGCAGACCGATACCAGGATCTTGCCATCCTATGGAACTGCCTCGGTGAGTTTT
CTCCTTCATTACAGAAACGGCTTTTTCAAAAATATGGTATTGATAATCCTGATATGAATAAATTGCAGTT
TCATTTGATGCTCGATGAGTTTTTCTAATCAGAATTGGTTAATTGGTTGTAACACTGGCAGAGCATTACG
CTGACTTGACGGGACGGCGCAAGCTCATGACCAAAATCCCTTAACGTGAGTTACGCGTCGTTCCACTGAG
CGTCAGAGGTATCACTAGTATTACAGAGGTAAGTTATAACAGTCGCCTAACCC
