>Addgene plasmid #103222 | LSB-hsa-miR-133a-5p | depositor partial sequence | sequence record 195494 | hsa-miR-133a-5p target
ATTTGGTTCCATTTTACCAGCT
