>Addgene plasmid #103222 | LSB-hsa-miR-133a-5p | addgene partial sequence | sequence record 255877 | mKate2-F 5'-ACCCGCTAAGAACCTCAAGA-3'
GCCGACAAAGAGACATACGTCGAGCAGCACGAGGTGGCTGTGGCCAGATACTGCGACCTCCCTAGCAAAC
TGGGGCACAAACTTAATTGAGAATTCTACCACCCAGCTTTCTTGTACAAAGTGGTACGTCTCAAGACCAG
AGGTCTCTGCTTCACGGTCGATTTGGTTCCATTTTACCAGCTATTTGGTTCCATTTTACCAGCTATTTGG
TTCCATTTTACCAGCTATTTGGTTCCATTTTACCAGCTCAACCAGAAGAGACCTGTGCTTCACTCCTCAG
GTGCAGGCTGCCTATCAGAAGGTGGTGGCTGGTGTGGCCAATGCCCTGGCTCACAAATACCACTGAGATC
TTTTTCCCTCTGCCAAAAATTATGGGGACATCATGAAGCCCCTTGAGCATCTGACTTCTGGCTAATAAAG
GAAATTTATTTTCATTGCAATAGTGTGTTGGAATTTTTTGTGTCTCTCACTCGGAAGGACATATGGGAGG
GCAAATCATTTAAAACATCAGAATGAGTATTTGGTTTAGAGTTTGGCAACATATGCCCATATGCTGGCTG
CCATGAACAAAGGTTGGCTATAAAGAGGTCATCAGTATATGAAACAGCCCCCTGCTGTCCATTCCTTATT
CCATAGAAAAGC
